Addgene plasmid #52308: psbA2(noATbox)-PHLS (c)
Purpose: Replaces the psbA2 gene in Synechocystis with the PHLS gene
Depositing lab: Anastasios Melis. Depositing organization: University of California, Berkeley. Publication: Regulation of beta-phellandrene synthase gene expression, recombinant protein accumulation, and monoterpene hydrocarbons production in Synechocystis transformants. Formighieri C, Melis A. Planta. 2014 Aug;240(2):309-24. doi: 10.1007/s00425-014-2080-8. Epub 2014 May 20. PubMed 24838596.
Backbone
  Vector backbone: pBluescript KS+
  Backbone manufacturer: Stratagene
  Backbone size w/o insert (bp): 2900
  Total vector size (bp): 6337
  Vector type: Bacterial Expression, Synthetic Biology
  Selectable markers: Chloramphenicol
Growth in bacteria
  Bacterial resistance: Ampicillin, 100 μg/mL
  Growth temperature: 37°C
  Growth strain: DH5alpha
  Copy number: High Copy
Gene/Insert 1
  Gene/Insert name: beta-phellandrene synthase (alt name: PHLS)
  Species: Lavandula angustifolia
  Insert size (bp): 1623
  Mutation: CAAATACA box in the psbA2 promoter to ggcgcgcc
  GenBank ID: HQ404305
  Promoter: psbA2
  Cloning method: Restriction Enzyme; 5′ cloning site NdeI (not destroyed); 3′ cloning site BglII (not destroyed)
  Sequencing primers: 5′ AATTCAGCGTTCCAGTGGAT; 3′ tcaCTCATAGCGCTCAATCA
Gene/Insert 2
  Gene/Insert name: Chloramphenicol resistance (alt name: cmR)
  Insert size (bp): 660
  Cloning method: Restriction Enzyme; 5′ cloning site BglII (not destroyed); 3′ cloning site BamHI (not destroyed)
  Sequencing primers: 5′ AGATCTGCGGCCGCgttgat; 3′ AGCTCGATCGCCTTGGCAAA
Terms and licenses: Academic/Nonprofit Terms; Industry Terms: Not Available to Industry
How to cite: psbA2(noATbox)-PHLS (c) was a gift from Anastasios Melis (Addgene plasmid # 52308 ; http://n2t.net/addgene:52308 ; RRID:Addgene_52308)
