[The description below was written by a language model from this plasmid's Addgene catalogue record and pLannotate feature annotations shown in this document.]
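Description:
psbA2(noATbox)-PHLS (c) is a 6,337 bp integration construct built on the pBluescript KS+ backbone. It is designed to replace the native psbA2 gene of the cyanobacterium Synechocystis with a plant monoterpene synthase gene. In E. coli it is maintained as a high-copy plasmid through the ColE1/pUC-type origin and selected with ampicillin via the bla gene. The backbone also retains the f1 origin, the lacZα fragment and lac regulatory elements, and the flanking T7 and T3 promoters. No cyanobacterial replication origin is annotated, which fits its recorded purpose as a gene-replacement vector rather than a self-replicating one in the final host.

The payload is the beta-phellandrene synthase (PHLS) coding sequence from Lavandula angustifolia, cloned between NdeI and BglII under the psbA2 promoter. The automated annotation labels this open reading frame as a fragment of a Salvia officinalis cineole synthase. This most likely reflects homology among terpene synthases of related plants rather than a different insert. In this variant the CAAATACA box of the psbA2 promoter has been changed to an unrelated GC-rich sequence, hence "noATbox", so the contribution of that element to expression can be tested. Directly downstream is a chloramphenicol acetyltransferase cassette with its own cat promoter, which provides selection of Synechocystis transformants. The unannotated region upstream of PHLS and the downstream segment containing a Synechocystis speA2 fragment presumably act as homology arms for recombination at the psbA2 locus, although the record does not label them as such. The associated work examined regulation of PHLS expression, recombinant protein accumulation and monoterpene hydrocarbon production in Synechocystis.
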