Features (pLannotate 1.2.2; 16 found; start..end, strand, type, name):
     33..461     -  rep_origin     f1 ori (sequence partly withheld): f1 bacteriophage origin of replication; arrow indicates direction of (+) strand synthesis
    466..623     -  CDS            lacZα (fragment): LacZα fragment of β-galactosidase; lacZ fragment
    626..644     +  promoter       T7 promoter: promoter for bacteriophage T7 RNA polymerase
    653..706     -  misc_feature   MCS (fragment): pBluescript multiple cloning site
   1206..2822    +  CDS            SCS_SALOF (fragment): Experimental evidence at protein level: Swiss-Prot protein existence level 1. Catalyzes the formation of 1,8-cineole from geranyl diphosphate. The enzyme also produces significant amounts of (+)- and (-)-alpha-pinene, (+)- and (-)-beta-pinene, myrcene and (+)-sabinene. From Salvia officinalis (Sage).
   2842..2944    +  promoter       cat promoter: promoter of the E. coli cat gene encoding chloramphenicol acetyltransferase
   2945..3604    +  CDS            CmR: chloramphenicol acetyltransferase; cat; confers resistance to chloramphenicol
   3825..4133    +  CDS            speA2 (fragment): SPEA2_SYNY3 - Also known as speA. Protein inferred from homology: Swiss-Prot protein existence level 3. Catalyzes the biosynthesis of agmatine from arginine. From Synechocystis sp. (strain PCC 6803 / Kazusa).
   4152..4170    -  promoter       T3 promoter: promoter for bacteriophage T3 RNA polymerase
   4215..4231    -  protein_bind   lac operator: The lac repressor binds to the lac operator to inhibit transcription in E. coli. This inhibition can be relieved by adding lactose or isopropyl-β-D-thiogalactopyranoside (IPTG). lac repressor encoded by lacI
   4239..4269    -  promoter       lac promoter: promoter for the E. coli lac operon
   4284..4305    -  protein_bind   CAP binding site: CAP binding activates transcription in the presence of cAMP. E. coli catabolite activator protein
   4318..4410    -  CDS            lacI (fragment): lac repressor; lacI; The lac repressor binds to the lac operator to inhibit transcription in E. coli. This inhibition can be relieved by adding lactose or isopropyl-β-D-thiogalactopyranoside (IPTG).
   4593..5181    -  rep_origin     ori: high-copy-number ColE1/pMB1/pBR322/pUC origin of replication
   5352..6212    -  CDS            AmpR: β-lactamase; bla; confers resistance to ampicillin, carbenicillin, and related antibiotics
   6213..6317    -  promoter       AmpR promoter: bla
>Addgene plasmid #52308 | psbA2(noATbox)-PHLS (c) | depositor full sequence | sequence record 80930 | psbA2(noATbox)-PHLS (c) sequence 6337 bps
CACCTAAATTGTAAGCGTTAATATTTTGTTAAAATTCGCGTTAAATTTTTGTTAAATCAGCTCATTTTTT
AACCAATAGGCCGAAATCGGCAAAATCCCTTATAAATCAAAAGAATAGACCGAGATAGGGT
[37 nt withheld, positions 132-168]
AAAGAACGTGGACTCCAACGTCAAAGG
[49 nt withheld, positions 196-244]
T
[91 nt withheld, positions 246-336]
G
[124 nt withheld, positions 338-461]
CCCATTCGCCATTCAGGCTGCGCAACTGTTGGGAAGGGCGATCGGTGCGGGCCTCTTCGCTATTACGCCA
GCTGGCGAAAGGGGGATGTGCTGCAAGGCGATTAAGTTGGGTAACGCCAGGGTTTTCCCAGTCACGACGT
TGTAAAACGACGGCCAGTGAATTGTAATACGACTCACTATAGGGCGAATTGGGTACCGGGCCCCCCCTCG
AGGTCGACGGTATCGATAAGCTTGATATCGAATTCAGCGTTCCAGTGGATATTTGCTGGGGGTTAATGAA
ACATTGTGGCGGAACCCAGGGACAATGTGACCAAAAAATTCAGGGATATCAATAAGTATTAGGTATATGG
ATCATAATTGTATGCCCGACTATTGCTTAAACTGACTGACCACTGACCTTAAGAGTAATGGCGTGCAAGG
CCCAGTGATCAATTTCATTATTTTTCATTATTTCATCTCCATTGTCCCTGAAAATCAGTCGTGTCGCCCC
TCTACACAGCCCAGAACTATGGTAAAGGCGCACGAAAAACCGCCAGGTAAACTCTTCTCAACCCCCAAAA
CGCCCTCTGTTTACCCATGGAAAAAACGACAATTGCAAGAAAGTAAAACTTATGTCATCTATAAGCTTCG
TGTATATTAACTTCCTGTTACAAAGCTTTACAAAACTCTTATTAATCCTTTAGACTAAGTTTAGTCAGTT
CCAATCTGAACATCGAGGCGCGCCTAAGGAATTATAACCATATGTGTAGTTTGCAAGTTTCTGATCCTAT
TCCTACCGGACGCCGTTCCGGTGGTTATCCCCCGGCCTTATGGGATTTCGATACTATTCAATCCCTGAAT
ACCGAATATAAGGGCGAACGTCACATGCGTCGGGAAGAAGACTTAATTGGTCAAGTTCGGGAAATGTTGG
TGCACGAAGTAGAAGATCCCACTCCCCAGTTGGAATTCATTGACGATCTGCATAAATTGGGCATTTCCTG
CCATTTTGAAAACGAGATTCTGCAAATTCTCAAATCCATTTATCTCAACCAAAACTATAAACGGGACCTC
TATTCTACCAGTTTAGCCTTCCGTCTCTTGCGTCAATACGGGTTTATCTTGCCGCAGGAAGTTTTTGACT
GCTTTAAAAACGAAGAAGGTACGGATTTTAAACCCAGCTTCGGCCGGGATATTAAGGGTCTGTTACAGTT
GTACGAAGCCTCCTTTTTGTCCCGGAAGGGGGAAGAAACTTTACAACTCGCCCGCGAATTTGCTACCAAA
ATCTTGCAAAAGGAAGTCGATGAACGGGAATTTGCTACTAAAATGGAATTTCCCAGTCACTGGACCGTAC
AAATGCCTAACGCTCGGCCTTTTATCGATGCCTATCGTCGGCGTCCCGACATGAACCCCGTGGTTCTGGA
ACTCGCCATTCTCGATACCAATATCGTGCAAGCTCAGTTTCAAGAAGAATTGAAGGAGACCTCCCGTTGG
TGGGAAAGCACGGGGATTGTTCAAGAACTGCCGTTTGTTCGGGACCGGATTGTGGAAGGTTATTTTTGGA
CCATTGGTGTTACTCAACGCCGTGAACACGGTTACGAACGTATTATGACGGCCAAAGTCATCGCTTTGGT
GACCTGTTTGGATGATATTTATGACGTATATGGCACTATTGAAGAATTGCAACTCTTCACCTCTACGATT
CAGCGTTGGGATTTGGAGTCTATGAAGCAGTTACCGACTTATATGCAGGTAAGCTTCCTGGCCTTGCACA
ATTTTGTAACCGAAGTGGCCTATGATACGCTGAAGAAAAAGGGCTACAACTCTACCCCCTATTTGCGGAA
GACTTGGGTGGATTTGGTCGAAAGTTACATTAAGGAAGCCACTTGGTACTATAATGGGTACAAACCCTCT
ATGCAGGAATACCTCAACAACGCCTGGATCTCTGTGGGCAGCATGGCTATTTTGAATCATTTGTTTTTTC
GCTTTACTAATGAACGCATGCATAAGTACCGGGACATGAATCGTGTATCCTCTAATATTGTGCGGTTAGC
CGACGATATGGGAACCTCTTTGGCCGAAGTTGAACGCGGTGACGTGCCCAAAGCTATCCAATGTTACATG
AATGAAACGAACGCCTCTGAGGAGGAGGCCCGCGAATATGTGCGGCGCGTTATCCAGGAAGAATGGGAAA
AACTGAACACTGAACTGATGCGCGACGACGACGATGACGATGATTTCACCTTAAGTAAATACTACTGCGA
AGTCGTTGCTAACCTGACCCGGATGGCTCAGTTCATTTACCAAGATGGTTCCGATGGGTTTGGGATGAAA
GATTCCAAAGTAAATCGTTTACTGAAAGAAACGCTGATTGAGCGCTATGAGTGAAGATCTGCGGCCGCGT
TGATCGGCACGTAAGAGGTTCCAACTTTCACCATAATGAAATAAGATCACTACCGGGCGTATTTTTTGAG
TTATCGAGATTTTCAGGAGCTAAGGAAGCTAAAATGGAGAAAAAAATCACTGGATATACCACCGTTGATA
TATCCCAATGGCATCGTAAAGAACATTTTGAGGCATTTCAGTCAGTTGCTCAATGTACCTATAACCAGAC
CGTTCAGCTGGATATTACGGCCTTTTTAAAGACCGTAAAGAAAAATAAGCACAAGTTTTATCCGGCCTTT
ATTCACATTCTTGCCCGCCTGATGAATGCTCATCCGGAATTCCGTATGGCAATGAAAGACGGTGAGCTGG
TGATATGGGATAGTGTTCACCCTTGTTACACCGTTTTCCATGAGCAAACTGAAACGTTTTCATCGCTCTG
GAGTGAATACCACGACGATTTCCGGCAGTTTCTACACATATATTCGCAAGATGTGGCGTGTTACGGTGAA
AACCTGGCCTATTTCCCTAAAGGGTTTATTGAGAATATGTTTTTCGTCTCAGCCAATCCCTGGGTGAGTT
TCACCAGTTTTGATTTAAACGTGGCCAATATGGACAACTTCTTCGCCCCCGTTTTCACCATGGGCAAATA
TTATACGCAAGGCGACAAGGTGCTGATGCCGCTGGCGATTCAGGTTCATCATGCCGTTTGTGATGGCTTC
CATGTCGGCAGAATGCTTAATGAATTACAACAGTACTGCGATGAGTGGCAGGGCGGGGCGTAATTTTTTT
AAGGCAGTTATTGGTGCCCTTAAACGCCTGGGGATCCTTGGTGTAATGCCAACTGAATAATCTGCAAATT
GCACTCTCCTTCAATGGGGGGTGCTTTTTGCTTGACTGAGTAATCTTCTGATTGCTGATCTTGATTGCCA
TCGATCGCCGGGGAGTCCGGGGCAGTTACCATTAGAGAGTCTAGAGAATTAATCCATCTTCGATAGAGGA
ATTATGGGGGAAGAACCTGTGCCGGCGGATAAAGCATTAGGCAAGAAATTCAAGAAAAAAAATGCCTCCT
GGAGCATTGAAGAAAGCGAAGCTCTGTACCGGGTTGAGGCCTGGGGGGCACCTTATTTTGCCATTAATGC
CGCTGGTAACATAACCGTCTCTCCCAACGGCGATCGGGGCGGTTCGTTAGATTTGTTGGAACTGGTGGAA
GCCCTGCGGCAAAGAAAGCTCGGCTTACCCCTATTAATTCGTTTTTCCGATATTTTGGCCGATCGCCTAG
AGCGATTGAATAGTTGTTTTGCCAAGGCGATCGAGCTCCAGCTTTTGTTCCCTTTAGTGAGGGTTAATTT
CGAGCTTGGCGTAATCATGGTCATAGCTGTTTCCTGTGTGAAATTGTTATCCGCTCACAATTCCACACAA
CATACGAGCCGGAAGCATAAAGTGTAAAGCCTGGGGTGCCTAATGAGTGAGCTAACTCACATTAATTGCG
TTGCGCTCACTGCCCGCTTTCCAGTCGGGAAACCTGTCGTGCCAGCTGCATTAATGAATCGGCCAACGCG
CGGGGAGAGGCGGTTTGCGTATTGGGCGCTCTTCCGCTTCCTCGCTCACTGACTCGCTGCGCTCGGTCGT
TCGGCTGCGGCGAGCGGTATCAGCTCACTCAAAGGCGGTAATACGGTTATCCACAGAATCAGGGGATAAC
GCAGGAAAGAACATGTGAGCAAAAGGCCAGCAAAAGGCCAGGAACCGTAAAAAGGCCGCGTTGCTGGCGT
TTTTCCATAGGCTCCGCCCCCCTGACGAGCATCACAAAAATCGACGCTCAAGTCAGAGGTGGCGAAACCC
GACAGGACTATAAAGATACCAGGCGTTTCCCCCTGGAAGCTCCCTCGTGCGCTCTCCTGTTCCGACCCTG
CCGCTTACCGGATACCTGTCCGCCTTTCTCCCTTCGGGAAGCGTGGCGCTTTCTCATAGCTCACGCTGTA
GGTATCTCAGTTCGGTGTAGGTCGTTCGCTCCAAGCTGGGCTGTGTGCACGAACCCCCCGTTCAGCCCGA
CCGCTGCGCCTTATCCGGTAACTATCGTCTTGAGTCCAACCCGGTAAGACACGACTTATCGCCACTGGCA
GCAGCCACTGGTAACAGGATTAGCAGAGCGAGGTATGTAGGCGGTGCTACAGAGTTCTTGAAGTGGTGGC
CTAACTACGGCTACACTAGAAGGACAGTATTTGGTATCTGCGCTCTGCTGAAGCCAGTTACCTTCGGAAA
AAGAGTTGGTAGCTCTTGATCCGGCAAACAAACCACCGCTGGTAGCGGTGGTTTTTTTGTTTGCAAGCAG
CAGATTACGCGCAGAAAAAAAGGATCTCAAGAAGATCCTTTGATCTTTTCTACGGGGTCTGACGCTCAGT
GGAACGAAAACTCACGTTAAGGGATTTTGGTCATGAGATTATCAAAAAGGATCTTCACCTAGATCCTTTT
AAATTAAAAATGAAGTTTTAAATCAATCTAAAGTATATATGAGTAAACTTGGTCTGACAGTTACCAATGC
TTAATCAGTGAGGCACCTATCTCAGCGATCTGTCTATTTCGTTCATCCATAGTTGCCTGACTCCCCGTCG
TGTAGATAACTACGATACGGGAGGGCTTACCATCTGGCCCCAGTGCTGCAATGATACCGCGAGACCCACG
CTCACCGGCTCCAGATTTATCAGCAATAAACCAGCCAGCCGGAAGGGCCGAGCGCAGAAGTGGTCCTGCA
ACTTTATCCGCCTCCATCCAGTCTATTAATTGTTGCCGGGAAGCTAGAGTAAGTAGTTCGCCAGTTAATA
GTTTGCGCAACGTTGTTGCCATTGCTACAGGCATCGTGGTGTCACGCTCGTCGTTTGGTATGGCTTCATT
CAGCTCCGGTTCCCAACGATCAAGGCGAGTTACATGATCCCCCATGTTGTGCAAAAAAGCGGTTAGCTCC
TTCGGTCCTCCGATCGTTGTCAGAAGTAAGTTGGCCGCAGTGTTATCACTCATGGTTATGGCAGCACTGC
ATAATTCTCTTACTGTCATGCCATCCGTAAGATGCTTTTCTGTGACTGGTGAGTACTCAACCAAGTCATT
CTGAGAATAGTGTATGCGGCGACCGAGTTGCTCTTGCCCGGCGTCAATACGGGATAATACCGCGCCACAT
AGCAGAACTTTAAAAGTGCTCATCATTGGAAAACGTTCTTCGGGGCGAAAACTCTCAAGGATCTTACCGC
TGTTGAGATCCAGTTCGATGTAACCCACTCGTGCACCCAACTGATCTTCAGCATCTTTTACTTTCACCAG
CGTTTCTGGGTGAGCAAAAACAGGAAGGCAAAATGCCGCAAAAAAGGGAATAAGGGCGACACGGAAATGT
TGAATACTCATACTCTTCCTTTTTCAATATTATTGAAGCATTTATCAGGGTTATTGTCTCATGAGCGGAT
ACATATTTGAATGTATTTAGAAAAATAAACAAATAGGGGTTCCGCGCACATTTCCCCGAAAAGTGC
