>Addgene plasmid #52308 | psbA2(noATbox)-PHLS (c) | addgene partial sequence | sequence record 82686 | CAT-R 5'-GCAACTGACTGAAATGCCTC-3'
TCAACGGTGGTATATCCAGTGATTTTTTTCTCCATTTTAGCTTCCTTAGCTCCTGAAAATCTCGATAACT
CAAAAAATACGCCCGGTAGTGATCTTATTTCATTATGGTGAAAGTTGGAACCTCTTACGTGCCGATCAAC
GCGGCCGCAGATCTTCACTCATAGCGCTCAATCAGCGTTTCTTTCAGTAAACGATTTACTTTGGAATCTT
TCATCCCAAACCCATCGGAACCATCTTGGTAAATGAACTGAGCCATCCGGGTCAGGTTAGCAACGACTTC
GCAGTAGTATTTACTTAAGGTGAAATCATCGTCATCGTCGTCGTCGCGCATCAGTTCAGTGTTCAGTTTT
TCCCATTCTTCCTGGATAACGCGCCGCACATATTCGCGGGCCTCCTCCTCAGAGGCGTTCGTTTCATTCA
TGTAACATTGGATAGCTTTGGGCACGTCACCGCGTTCAACTTCGGCCAAAGAGGTTCCCATATCGTCGGC
TAACCGCACAATATTAGAGGATACACGATTCATGTCCCGGTACTTATGCATGCGTTCATTAGTAAAGCGA
AAAAACAAATGATTCAAAATAGCCATGCTGCCCACAGAGATCCAGGCGTTGTTGAGGTATTCCTGCATAG
AGGGTTTGTACCCATTATAGTACCAAGTGGCTTCCTTAATGTAACTTTCGACCAAATCCACCCAAGTCTT
CCGCAAATAGGGGGTAGAGTTGTAGCCCTTTTTCTTCAGCGTATCATAGGCCACTTCGGTTACAAAATTG
TGCAAGGCCAGGAAGCTTACCTGCATATAAGTCGGTAACTGCTTCATAGACTCCAAATCCCAACGCTGAA
TCGTA
