>Addgene plasmid #52308 | psbA2(noATbox)-PHLS (c) | addgene partial sequence | sequence record 82687 | T7 5'-TAATACGACTCACTATAGGG-3'
CGAGGTCGACGGTATCGATAAGCTTGATATCGAATTCAGCGTTCCAGTGGATATTTGCTGGGGGTTAATG
AAACATTGTGGCGGAACCCAGGGACAATGTGACCAAAAAATTCAGGGATATCAATAAGTATTAGGTATAT
GGATCATAATTGTATGCCCGACTATTGCTTAAACTGACTGACCACTGACCTTAAGAGTAATGGCGTGCAA
GGCCCAGTGATCAATTTCATTATTTTTCATTATTTCATCTCCATTGTCCCTGAAAATCAGTCGTGTCGCC
CCTCTACACAGCCCAGAACTATGGTAAAGGCGCACGAAAAACCGCCAGGTAAACTCTTCTCAACCCCCAA
AACGCCCTCTGTTTACCCATGGAAAAAACGACAATTGCAAGAAAGTAAAACTTATGTCATCTATAAGCTT
CGTGTATATTAACTTCCTGTTACAAAGCTTTACAAAACTCTTATTAATCCTTTAGACTAAGTTTAGTCAG
TTCCAATCTGAACATCGAGGCGCGCCTAAGGAATTATAACCATATGTGTAGTTTGCAAGTTTCTGATCCT
ATTCCTACCGGACGCCGTTCCGGTGGTTATCCCCCGGCCTTATGGGATTTCGATACTATTCAATCCCTGA
ATACCGAATATAAGGGCGAACGTCACATGCGTCGGGAAGAAGACTTAATTGGTCAAGTTCGGGAAATGTT
GGTGCACGAAGTAGAAGATCCCACTCCCCAGTTGGAATTCATTGACGATCTGCATAAATTGGGCATTTCC
TGCCATTTTGAAAACGAGATTCTGCAAATTCTCAAATCCATTTATCTCAACCAAAACTATAAACGGGACC
TCTATTCTACCAGTTTAGCCTTCCGTCTCTTGCGTCAATACGGGTTTATCTTGCCGCA
